Addgene plasmid #232119: pET28 MBP-TEV-Rat BCKDK-His
Purpose: For bacterial expression of His-tagged Rat BCKDK (AA31-412, missing precursor peptide) with a cleavable MBP purification tag.
Depositing lab: Ruth Sommese. Depositing organization: Pfizer, Inc. Publication: Structural studies identify angiotensin II receptor blocker-like compounds as branched-chain ketoacid dehydrogenase kinase inhibitors. Liu S, Kormos BL, Knafels JD, Sahasrabudhe PV, Rosado A, Sommese RF, Reyes AR, Ward J, Roth Flach RJ, Wang X, Buzon LM, Reese MR, Bhattacharya SK, Omoto K, Filipski KJ. J Biol Chem. 2023 Mar;299(3):102959. doi: 10.1016/j.jbc.2023.102959. Epub 2023 Jan 28. PubMed 36717078.
Backbone
  Vector backbone: pet28
  Backbone size w/o insert (bp): 5239
  Total vector size (bp): 7600
  Vector type: Bacterial Expression
Growth in bacteria
  Bacterial resistance: Kanamycin, 50 μg/mL
  Growth temperature: 37°C
  Growth strain: DH5alpha
  Copy number: Low Copy
Gene/Insert
  Gene/Insert name: BCKDK (alt names: Branched-chain alpha-ketoacid dehydrogenase kinase; NP_062117.2)
  Species: R. norvegicus (rat)
  Insert size (bp): 2349
  Entrez Gene: Bckdk (a.k.a. BDK)
  Promoter: T7 Promoter
  Tag / fusion protein: Maltose-Binding Protein (MBP) (N terminal on insert); Tev Site (N terminal on insert); 6 x His (C terminal on insert)
  Cloning method: Restriction Enzyme; 5′ cloning site NcoI (not destroyed); 3′ cloning site NotI (not destroyed)
  Sequencing primers: 5′ T7 Forward; 3′ T7 Reverse
Terms and licenses: Academic/Nonprofit Terms; Industry Terms: Not Available to Industry
How to cite: pET28 MBP-TEV-Rat BCKDK-His was a gift from Ruth Sommese (Addgene plasmid # 232119 ; http://n2t.net/addgene:232119 ; RRID:Addgene_232119)
