[The description below was written by a language model from this plasmid's Addgene catalogue record and pLannotate feature annotations shown in this document.]
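Description:
pET28 MBP-TEV-Rat BCKDK-His is a 7.6 kb bacterial expression plasmid built on the pET28 backbone for producing recombinant rat branched-chain alpha-ketoacid dehydrogenase kinase (BCKDK) in E. coli. It is selected with kanamycin through an aminoglycoside phosphotransferase (KanR) gene. It replicates from a ColE1/pBR322-type origin accompanied by the bom region and the rop gene, which agrees with its listing as low copy. An f1 phage origin is also present. The short tetracycline-resistance and AmpR-promoter fragments in the annotation appear to be backbone remnants rather than functional markers.

The expression cassette, cloned between NcoI and NotI, is driven by a T7 promoter with an adjacent lac operator and the T7 gene 10 ribosome binding site, and it ends at the T7 terminator. The plasmid carries its own lacI gene, so transcription is repressed until induction with IPTG or lactose in a host that supplies T7 RNA polymerase. The open reading frame encodes E. coli maltose-binding protein (malE), then a TEV protease recognition site, then rat BCKDK residues 31–412, which omits the precursor peptide. A C-terminal histidine tag follows. The record lists this as 6xHis, and the 18-nt feature the software matched to a 9xHis tag is the right length for six histidines. The small "capTEV" and "SET1" fragment hits near the 3′ end are probably partial matches to linker and vector sequence.

MBP provides an N-terminal purification tag, and TEV cleavage removes it to leave His-tagged mature kinase. The associated publication concerns structural studies of BCKDK inhibitors, which suggests use in producing purified protein for that kind of work.
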