Features (pLannotate 1.2.2; 22 found; start..end, strand, type, name):
     12..467     +  rep_origin     f1 ori (sequence partly withheld): f1 bacteriophage origin of replication; arrow indicates direction of (+) strand synthesis
    494..551     +  promoter       AmpR promoter (fragment): bla
    560..1375    -  CDS            KanR: aminoglycoside phosphotransferase; aph(3')-Ia; confers resistance to kanamycin in bacteria or G418 (Geneticin®) in eukaryotes
   1497..2085    +  rep_origin     ori: high-copy-number ColE1/pMB1/pBR322/pUC origin of replication
   2271..2413    -  misc_feature   bom: basis of mobility region from pBR322
   2515..2706    -  CDS            rop: Rop protein, which maintains plasmids at low copy number; rop
   2723..3103    +  CDS            YPB1_ECOLX: Protein predicted: Swiss-Prot protein existence level 4. From Escherichia coli.
   3175..3466    -  CDS            TcR (fragment): tetracycline efflux protein; tet; confers resistance to tetracycline
   3481..3502    -  protein_bind   CAP binding site: CAP binding activates transcription in the presence of cAMP. E. coli catabolite activator protein
   3515..4597    -  CDS            lacI: lac repressor; lacI; The lac repressor binds to the lac operator to inhibit transcription in E. coli. This inhibition can be relieved by adding lactose or isopropyl-β-D-thiogalactopyranoside (IPTG).
   4598..4675    -  promoter       lacI promoter: lacI
   4683..4962    -  CDS            TcR (fragment): tetracycline efflux protein; tet; confers resistance to tetracycline
   4984..5002    +  promoter       T7 promoter: promoter for bacteriophage T7 RNA polymerase
   5003..5027    +  protein_bind   lac operator: The lac repressor binds to the lac operator to inhibit transcription in E. coli. This inhibition can be relieved by adding lactose or isopropyl-β-D-thiogalactopyranoside (IPTG). lac repressor encoded by lacI
   5042..5064    +  RBS            RBS: efficient ribosome binding site from bacteriophage T7 gene 10 (Olins and Rangwala, 1989)
   5080..6177    +  CDS            malE (fragment): MALE_ECO57 - Experimental evidence at protein level: Swiss-Prot protein existence level 1. Part of the ABC transporter complex MalEFGK involved in maltose/maltodextrin import. Binds maltose and higher maltodextrins. From Escherichia coli O157:H7.
   6244..6261    +  CDS            TEV site (fragment): tobacco etch virus (TEV) protease recognition and cleavage site
   6259..7407    +  CDS            Bckdk (fragment): BCKD_RAT - Experimental evidence at protein level: Swiss-Prot protein existence level 1. Catalyzes the phosphorylation and inactivation of the branched-chain alpha-ketoacid dehydrogenase complex, the key regulatory enzyme of the valine, leucine and isoleucine catabolic pathways. Key enzyme that regulate the activity state of the BCKD complex. From Rattus norvegicus (Rat).
   7408..7425    +  CDS            capTEV™ (fragment): composite tag for in vivo biotinylation, TEV protease cleavage, and 6xHis tagging
   7444..7461    +  CDS            9xHis (fragment): 9xHis affinity tag
   7471..7520    +  CDS            SET1 (fragment): solubility-enhancement tag derived from T7 phage gene 10B
   7528..7575    +  terminator     T7 terminator: transcription terminator for bacteriophage T7 RNA polymerase
>Addgene plasmid #232119 | pET28 MBP-TEV-Rat BCKDK-His | addgene full sequence | sequence record 464923 | Addgene NGS Result
TGGCGAATGGG
[124 nt withheld, positions 12-135]
C
[91 nt withheld, positions 137-227]
A
[49 nt withheld, positions 229-277]
CCTTTGACGTTGGAGTCCACGTTCTTT
[37 nt withheld, positions 305-341]
ACCCTATCTCGGTCTATTCTTTTGATTTATAAGGGATTTTGCCGATTTCGGCCTATTGGTTAAAAAATGA
GCTGATTTAACAAAAATTTAACGCGAATTTTAACAAAATATTAACGTTTACAATTTCAGGTGGCACTTTT
CGGGGAAATGTGCGCGGAACCCCTATTTGTTTATTTTTCTAAATACATTCAAATATGTATCCGCTCATGA
ATTAATTCTTAGAAAAACTCATCGAGCATCAAATGAAACTGCAATTTATTCATATCAGGATTATCAATAC
CATATTTTTGAAAAAGCCGTTTCTGTAATGAAGGAGAAAACTCACCGAGGCAGTTCCATAGGATGGCAAG
ATCCTGGTATCGGTCTGCGATTCCGACTCGTCCAACATCAATACAACCTATTAATTTCCCCTCGTCAAAA
ATAAGGTTATCAAGTGAGAAATCACCATGAGTGACGACTGAATCCGGTGAGAATGGCAAAAGTTTATGCA
TTTCTTTCCAGACTTGTTCAACAGGCCAGCCATTACGCTCGTCATCAAAATCACTCGCATCAACCAAACC
GTTATTCATTCGTGATTGCGCCTGAGCGAGACGAAATACGCGATCGCTGTTAAAAGGACAATTACAAACA
GGAATCGAATGCAACCGGCGCAGGAACACTGCCAGCGCATCAACAATATTTTCACCTGAATCAGGATATT
CTTCTAATACCTGGAATGCTGTTTTCCCGGGGATCGCAGTGGTGAGTAACCATGCATCATCAGGAGTACG
GATAAAATGCTTGATGGTCGGAAGAGGCATAAATTCCGTCAGCCAGTTTAGTCTGACCATCTCATCTGTA
ACATCATTGGCAACGCTACCTTTGCCATGTTTCAGAAACAACTCTGGCGCATCGGGCTTCCCATACAATC
GATAGATTGTCGCACCTGATTGCCCGACATTATCGCGAGCCCATTTATACCCATATAAATCAGCATCCAT
GTTGGAATTTAATCGCGGCCTAGAGCAAGACGTTTCCCGTTGAATATGGCTCATAACACCCCTTGTATTA
CTGTTTATGTAAGCAGACAGTTTTATTGTTCATGACCAAAATCCCTTAACGTGAGTTTTCGTTCCACTGA
GCGTCAGACCCCGTAGAAAAGATCAAAGGATCTTCTTGAGATCCTTTTTTTCTGCGCGTAATCTGCTGCT
TGCAAACAAAAAAACCACCGCTACCAGCGGTGGTTTGTTTGCCGGATCAAGAGCTACCAACTCTTTTTCC
GAAGGTAACTGGCTTCAGCAGAGCGCAGATACCAAATACTGTCCTTCTAGTGTAGCCGTAGTTAGGCCAC
CACTTCAAGAACTCTGTAGCACCGCCTACATACCTCGCTCTGCTAATCCTGTTACCAGTGGCTGCTGCCA
GTGGCGATAAGTCGTGTCTTACCGGGTTGGACTCAAGACGATAGTTACCGGATAAGGCGCAGCGGTCGGG
CTGAACGGGGGGTTCGTGCACACAGCCCAGCTTGGAGCGAACGACCTACACCGAACTGAGATACCTACAG
CGTGAGCTATGAGAAAGCGCCACGCTTCCCGAAGGGAGAAAGGCGGACAGGTATCCGGTAAGCGGCAGGG
TCGGAACAGGAGAGCGCACGAGGGAGCTTCCAGGGGGAAACGCCTGGTATCTTTATAGTCCTGTCGGGTT
TCGCCACCTCTGACTTGAGCGTCGATTTTTGTGATGCTCGTCAGGGGGGCGGAGCCTATGGAAAAACGCC
AGCAACGCGGCCTTTTTACGGTTCCTGGCCTTTTGCTGGCCTTTTGCTCACATGTTCTTTCCTGCGTTAT
CCCCTGATTCTGTGGATAACCGTATTACCGCCTTTGAGTGAGCTGATACCGCTCGCCGCAGCCGAACGAC
CGAGCGCAGCGAGTCAGTGAGCGAGGAAGCGGAAGAGCGCCTGATGCGGTATTTTCTCCTTACGCATCTG
TGCGGTATTTCACACCGCATATATGGTGCACTCTCAGTACAATCTGCTCTGATGCCGCATAGTTAAGCCA
GTATACACTCCGCTATCGCTACGTGACTGGGTCATGGCTGCGCCCCGACACCCGCCAACACCCGCTGACG
CGCCCTGACGGGCTTGTCTGCTCCCGGCATCCGCTTACAGACAAGCTGTGACCGTCTCCGGGAGCTGCAT
GTGTCAGAGGTTTTCACCGTCATCACCGAAACGCGCGAGGCAGCTGCGGTAAAGCTCATCAGCGTGGTCG
TGAAGCGATTCACAGATGTCTGCCTGTTCATCCGCGTCCAGCTCGTTGAGTTTCTCCAGAAGCGTTAATG
TCTGGCTTCTGATAAAGCGGGCCATGTTAAGGGCGGTTTTTTCCTGTTTGGTCACTGATGCCTCCGTGTA
AGGGGGATTTCTGTTCATGGGGGTAATGATACCGATGAAACGAGAGAGGATGCTCACGATACGGGTTACT
GATGATGAACATGCCCGGTTACTGGAACGTTGTGAGGGTAAACAACTGGCGGTATGGATGCGGCGGGACC
AGAGAAAAATCACTCAGGGTCAATGCCAGCGCTTCGTTAATACAGATGTAGGTGTTCCACAGGGTAGCCA
GCAGCATCCTGCGATGCAGATCCGGAACATAATGGTGCAGGGCGCTGACTTCCGCGTTTCCAGACTTTAC
GAAACACGGAAACCGAAGACCATTCATGTTGTTGCTCAGGTCGCAGACGTTTTGCAGCAGCAGTCGCTTC
ACGTTCGCTCGCGTATCGGTGATTCATTCTGCTAACCAGTAAGGCAACCCCGCCAGCCTAGCCGGGTCCT
CAACGACAGGAGCACGATCATGCGCACCCGTGGGGCCGCCATGCCGGCGATAATGGCCTGCTTCTCGCCG
AAACGTTTGGTGGCGGGACCAGTGACGAAGGCTTGAGCGAGGGCGTGCAAGATTCCGAATACCGCAAGCG
ACAGGCCGATCATCGTCGCGCTCCAGCGAAAGCGGTCCTCGCCGAAAATGACCCAGAGCGCTGCCGGCAC
CTGTCCTACGAGTTGCATGATAAAGAAGACAGTCATAAGTGCGGCGACGATAGTCATGCCCCGCGCCCAC
CGGAAGGAGCTGACTGGGTTGAAGGCTCTCAAGGGCATCGGTCGAGATCCCGGTGCCTAATGAGTGAGCT
AACTTACATTAATTGCGTTGCGCTCACTGCCCGCTTTCCAGTCGGGAAACCTGTCGTGCCAGCTGCATTA
ATGAATCGGCCAACGCGCGGGGAGAGGCGGTTTGCGTATTGGGCGCCAGGGTGGTTTTTCTTTTCACCAG
TGAGACGGGCAACAGCTGATTGCCCTTCACCGCCTGGCCCTGAGAGAGTTGCAGCAAGCGGTCCACGCTG
GTTTGCCCCAGCAGGCGAAAATCCTGTTTGATGGTGGTTAACGGCGGGATATAACATGAGCTGTCTTCGG
TATCGTCGTATCCCACTACCGAGATATCCGCACCAACGCGCAGCCCGGACTCGGTAATGGCGCGCATTGC
GCCCAGCGCCATCTGATCGTTGGCAACCAGCATCGCAGTGGGAACGATGCCCTCATTCAGCATTTGCATG
GTTTGTTGAAAACCGGACATGGCACTCCAGTCGCCTTCCCGTTCCGCTATCGGCTGAATTTGATTGCGAG
TGAGATATTTATGCCAGCCAGCCAGACGCAGACGCGCCGAGACAGAACTTAATGGGCCCGCTAACAGCGC
GATTTGCTGGTGACCCAATGCGACCAGATGCTCCACGCCCAGTCGCGTACCGTCTTCATGGGAGAAAATA
ATACTGTTGATGGGTGTCTGGTCAGAGACATCAAGAAATAACGCCGGAACATTAGTGCAGGCAGCTTCCA
CAGCAATGGCATCCTGGTCATCCAGCGGATAGTTAATGATCAGCCCACTGACGCGTTGCGCGAGAAGATT
GTGCACCGCCGCTTTACAGGCTTCGACGCCGCTTCGTTCTACCATCGACACCACCACGCTGGCACCCAGT
TGATCGGCGCGAGATTTAATCGCCGCGACAATTTGCGACGGCGCGTGCAGGGCCAGACTGGAGGTGGCAA
CGCCAATCAGCAACGACTGTTTGCCCGCCAGTTGTTGTGCCACGCGGTTGGGAATGTAATTCAGCTCCGC
CATCGCCGCTTCCACTTTTTCCCGCGTTTTCGCAGAAACGTGGCTGGCCTGGTTCACCACGCGGGAAACG
GTCTGATAAGAGACACCGGCATACTCTGCGACATCGTATAACGTTACTGGTTTCACATTCACCACCCTGA
ATTGACTCTCTTCCGGGCGCTATCATGCCATACCGCGAAAGGTTTTGCGCCATTCGATGGTGTCCGGGAT
CTCGACGCTCTCCCTTATGCGACTCCTGCATTAGGAAGCAGCCCAGTAGTAGGTTGAGGCCGTTGAGCAC
CGCCGCCGCAAGGAATGGTGCATGCAAGGAGATGGCGCCCAACAGTCCCCCGGCCACGGGGCCTGCCACC
ATACCCACGCCGAAACAAGCGCTCATGAGCCCGAAGTGGCGAGCCCGATCTTCCCCATCGGTGATGTCGG
CGATATAGGCGCCAGCAACCGCACCTGTGGCGCCGGTGATGCCGGCCACGATGCGTCCGGCGTAGAGGAT
CGAGATCTCGATCCCGCGAAATTAATACGACTCACTATAGGGGAATTGTGAGCGGATAACAATTCCCCTC
TAGAAATAATTTTGTTTAACTTTAAGAAGGAGATATACCATGGGCATGAAAATTGAAGAAGGCAAACTGG
TGATTTGGATTAACGGCGATAAAGGCTATAACGGCCTGGCGGAAGTGGGCAAAAAATTTGAAAAAGATAC
CGGCATTAAAGTGACCGTGGAACATCCGGATAAACTGGAAGAAAAATTTCCGCAGGTGGCGGCGACCGGC
GATGGCCCGGATATTATTTTTTGGGCGCATGATCGCTTTGGCGGCTATGCGCAGAGCGGCCTGCTGGCGG
AAATTACCCCGGATAAAGCGTTTCAGGATAAACTGTATCCGTTTACCTGGGATGCGGTGCGCTATAACGG
CAAACTGATTGCGTATCCGATTGCGGTGGAAGCGCTGAGCCTGATTTATAACAAAGATCTGCTGCCGAAC
CCGCCGAAAACCTGGGAAGAAATTCCGGCGCTGGATAAAGAACTGAAAGCGAAAGGCAAAAGCGCGCTGA
TGTTTAACCTGCAGGAACCGTATTTTACCTGGCCGCTGATTGCGGCGGATGGCGGCTATGCGTTTAAATA
TGAAAACGGCAAATATGATATTAAAGATGTGGGCGTGGATAACGCGGGCGCGAAAGCGGGCCTGACCTTT
CTGGTGGATCTGATTAAAAACAAACATATGAACGCGGATACCGATTATAGCATTGCGGAAGCGGCGTTTA
ACAAAGGCGAAACCGCGATGACCATTAACGGCCCGTGGGCGTGGAGCAACATTGATACCAGCAAAGTGAA
CTATGGCGTGACCGTGCTGCCGACCTTTAAAGGCCAGCCGAGCAAACCGTTTGTGGGCGTGCTGAGCGCG
GGCATTAACGCGGCGAGCCCGAACAAAGAACTGGCGAAAGAATTTCTGGAAAACTATCTGCTGACCGATG
AAGGCCTGGAAGCGGTGAACAAAGATAAACCGCTGGGCGCGGTGGCGCTGAAAAGCTATGAAGAAGAACT
GGCGAAAGATCCGCGCATTGCGGCGACGATGGAAAACGCGCAGAAAGGCGAAATTATGCCGAACATTCCG
CAGATGAGCGCGTTTTGGTATGCGGTGCGCACCGCAGTGATTAACGCGGCGAGCGGACGCCAGACCGTGG
ATGAAGCGCTGAAAGATGCGCAGACCAACAGCAGCAGCAACAACAACAACAACAACAACAACAACAACCT
GGGCATTGAAGGCCGCGGCCTGGAAAACCTGTATTTTCAGAGCACCAGCGCGACCGATACCCATCATGTG
GAACTGGCGCGCGAACGCAGCAAAACCGTGACCAGCTTTTATAACCAGAGCGCGATTGATGTGGTGGCGG
AAAAACCGAGCGTGCGCCTGACCCCGACCATGATGCTGTATAGCGGTCGCAGCCAGGATGGCAGCCATCT
GCTGAAAAGCGGTCGCTATCTGCAGCAGGAACTGCCGGTGCGCATTGCGCATCGCATTAAAGGCTTTCGC
AGCCTGCCGTTTATTATTGGCTGCAACCCGACCATTCTGCATGTGCATGAACTGTATATTCGCGCGTTTC
AGAAACTGACCGATTTTCCGCCGATTAAAGATCAGGCGGATGAAGCGCAGTATTGCCAGCTGGTGCGCCA
GCTGCTGGATGATCATAAAGATGTGGTGACCCTGCTGGCGGAAGGCCTGCGCGAAAGCCGCAAACATATT
GAAGATGAAAAACTGGTGCGCTATTTTCTGGATAAAACCCTGACCAGCCGCCTGGGCATTCGCATGCTGG
CGACCCATCATCTGGCGCTGCATGAAGATAAACCGGATTTTGTGGGCATTATTTGCACCCGCCTGAGCCC
GAAAAAAATTATTGAAAAATGGGTGGATTTTGCGCGCCGCCTGTGCGAACATAAATATGGCAACGCGCCG
CGCGTGCGCATTAACGGCCATGTGGCGGCGCGCTTTCCGTTTATTCCGATGCCGCTGGATTATATTCTGC
CGGAACTGCTGAAAAACGCGATGCGCGCGACGATGGAAAGCCATCTGGATACCCCGTATAACGTGCCGGA
TGTGGTGATTACCATTGCGAACAACGATGTGGATCTGATTATTCGCATTAGCGATCGCGGCGGCGGCATT
GCGCATAAAGATCTGGATCGCGTGATGGATTATCATTTTACCACCGCCGAAGCGAGCACCCAGGATCCGC
GCATTAGCCCGCTGTTTGGCCATCTGGATATGCATAGCGGCGGCCAGAGCGGCCCGATGCATGGCTTTGG
CTTTGGCCTGCCGACCAGCCGCGCGTATGCGGAATATCTGGGCGGCAGCCTGCAGCTGCAGAGCCTGCAG
GGCATTGGCACCGATGTGTATCTGCGCCTGCGCCATATTGATGGCCGCGAAGAAAGCTTTCGCATTCATC
ATCATCATCATCATTAAGCGGCCGCACTCGAGCACCACCACCACCACCACTGAGATCCGGCTGCTAACAA
AGCCCGAAAGGAAGCTGAGTTGGCTGCTGCCACCGCTGAGCAATAACTAGCATAACCCCTTGGGGCCTCT
AAACGGGTCTTGAGGGGTTTTTTGCTGAAAGGAGGAACTATATCCGGAT
